Addgene plasmid #104677: pUG-UBC12
Purpose: Cloning Module
Depositing lab: Marco Trujillo. Depositing organization: Leibniz Institute of Plant Biochemistry (IPB). Publication: UbiGate: a synthetic biology toolbox to analyse ubiquitination. Kowarschik K, Hoehenwarter W, Marillonnet S, Trujillo M. New Phytol. 2018 Mar;217(4):1749-1763. doi: 10.1111/nph.14900. Epub 2017 Nov 30. PubMed 29194629.
Backbone
  Vector backbone: pICH41308
  Backbone manufacturer: self-made
  Backbone size w/o insert (bp): 2251
  Vector type: Synthetic Biology
Growth in bacteria
  Bacterial resistance: Spectinomycin, 50 μg/mL
  Growth temperature: 37°C
  Growth strain: DH5alpha
  Copy number: High Copy
Gene/Insert
  Gene/Insert name: AtUBC12 (alt name: AT3G08700)
  Species: A. thaliana (mustard weed)
  Insert size (bp): 455
  Entrez Gene: UBC12 (a.k.a. AT3G08700, ubiquitin-conjugating enzyme 12)
  Cloning method: Restriction Enzyme; 5′ cloning site BpiI (destroyed during cloning); 3′ cloning site BpiI (destroyed during cloning)
  Sequencing primers: 5′ moclof, agcgaggaagcggaagagcg; 3′ moclor, gccacctgacgtctaagaaacc
Terms and licenses: Academic/Nonprofit Terms; Industry Terms: Not Available to Industry
Depositor comments: release insert with BsaI and clone to Level 1 cloning vector
How to cite: pUG-UBC12 was a gift from Marco Trujillo (Addgene plasmid # 104677 ; http://n2t.net/addgene:104677 ; RRID:Addgene_104677)
