[The description below was written by a language model from this plasmid's Addgene catalogue record and pLannotate feature annotations shown in this document.]
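Description:
pUG-UBC12 is a small Golden Gate/MoClo-style cloning module from the UbiGate toolbox, a synthetic biology parts collection built for analysing ubiquitination. It is based on the pICH41308 backbone (about 2.25 kb), giving a total plasmid of roughly 2.7 kb. It is maintained in E. coli at high copy through a ColE1/pUC-type origin and selected with spectinomycin via the aadA gene. An AmpR (bla) promoter is annotated upstream of aadA. The short integrase and gentamicin acetyltransferase fragments annotated between them are most plausibly remnants of the resistance cassette's origin rather than functional genes. The brief RSF ori and lacI fragment matches next to the insert likewise look like backbone remnants, and the RSF match appears in only one of the two sequence records.

The payload is the coding sequence of Arabidopsis thaliana UBC12 (AT3G08700), a ubiquitin-conjugating (E2) enzyme that accepts ubiquitin from the E1 and catalyses its attachment to other proteins. The insert is about 455 bp, with a 447 bp annotated open reading frame. It was introduced through BpiI sites that were destroyed during cloning. No promoter, terminator, tag or reporter is annotated around the coding sequence, so the plasmid is a storage and donor module rather than an expression construct. According to the depositor's note, the insert is released with BsaI and assembled into a Level 1 vector, where it would be combined with other modules into a transcription unit. The record does not specify the fusion overhangs or the downstream expression host. The depositor's sequence and the repository's sequencing result show the same feature layout and differ mainly in their start coordinate.
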