Features (pLannotate 1.2.2; 7 found; start..end, strand, type, name):
    110..214     +  promoter       AmpR promoter: bla
    205..285     -  CDS            int (fragment): INT2_ECOLX - Protein inferred from homology: Swiss-Prot protein existence level 3. Putative integrase believed to be involved in the insertion of antibiotic resistance genes into plasmids and transposons. From Escherichia coli.
    371..427     +  CDS            GmR (fragment): gentamycin acetyltransferase; aacC1; confers resistance to gentamycin
    434..1222    +  CDS            aadA: S3AD_ECOLX - Experimental evidence at protein level: Swiss-Prot protein existence level 1. Mediates bacterial resistance to the antibiotics streptomycin and spectinomycin. From Escherichia coli.
   1396..1984    +  rep_origin     ori: high-copy-number ColE1/pMB1/pBR322/pUC origin of replication
   2167..2216    +  CDS            lacI (fragment): lac repressor; lacI; The lac repressor binds to the lac operator to inhibit transcription in E. coli. This inhibition can be relieved by adding lactose or isopropyl-β-D-thiogalactopyranoside (IPTG).
   2233..2679    +  CDS            UBC12: UBC12_ARATH - Experimental evidence at transcript level: Swiss-Prot protein existence level 2. Accepts the ubiquitin from the E1 complex and catalyzes its covalent attachment to other proteins. From Arabidopsis thaliana (Mouse-ear cress).
>Addgene plasmid #104677 | pUG-UBC12 | depositor full sequence | sequence record 198506 | Full Sequence
GTGGCTCTTCAGTGGACGAAAGGGCCTCGTGATACGCCTATTTTTATAGGTTAATGTCATGATAATAATG
GTTTCTTAGACGTCAGGTGGCACTTTTCGGGGAAATGTGCGCGGAACCCCTATTTGTTTATTTTTCTAAA
TACATTCAAATATGTATCCGCTCATGAGACAATAACCCTGATAAATGCTTCAATAATATTGAAAAAGGAA
GAGTATGCGCTCACGCAACTGGTCCAGAACCTTGACCGAACGCAGCGGTGGTAACGGCGCAGTGGCGGTT
TTCATGGCTTGTTATGACTGTTTTTTTGGGGTACAGTCTATGCCTCGGGCATCCAAGCAGCAAGCGCGTT
ACGCCGTGGGTCGATGTTTGATGTTATGGAGCAGCAACGATGTTACGCAGCAGGGCAGTCGCCCTAAAAC
AAAGTTAAACATCATGAGGGAAGCGGTGATCGCCGAAGTATCGACTCAACTATCAGAGGTAGTTGGCGTC
ATCGAGCGCCATCTCGAACCGACGTTGCTGGCCGTACATTTGTACGGCTCCGCAGTGGATGGCGGCCTGA
AGCCACACAGCGATATTGATTTGCTGGTTACGGTGACCGTAAGGCTTGATGAAACAACGCGGCGAGCTTT
GATCAACGACCTTTTGGAAACTTCGGCTTCCCCTGGAGAGAGCGAGATTCTCCGCGCTGTAGAAGTCACC
ATTGTTGTGCACGACGACATCATTCCGTGGCGTTATCCAGCTAAGCGCGAACTGCAATTTGGAGAATGGC
AGCGCAATGACATTCTTGCAGGTATCTTCGAGCCAGCCACGATCGACATTGATCTGGCTATCTTGCTGAC
AAAAGCAAGAGAACATAGCGTTGCCTTGGTAGGTCCAGCGGCGGAGGAACTCTTTGATCCGGTTCCTGAA
CAGGATCTATTTGAGGCGCTAAATGAAACCTTAACGCTATGGAACTCGCCGCCCGACTGGGCTGGCGATG
AGCGAAATGTAGTGCTTACGTTGTCCCGCATTTGGTACAGCGCAGTAACCGGCAAAATCGCGCCGAAGGA
TGTCGCTGCCGACTGGGCAATGGAGCGCCTGCCGGCCCAGTATCAGCCCGTCATACTTGAAGCTAGACAG
GCTTATCTTGGACAAGAAGAAGATCGCTTGGCCTCGCGCGCAGATCAGTTGGAAGAATTTGTCCATTACG
TAAAAGGCGAGATCACCAAGGTAGTCGGCAAATAACTGTCAGACCAAGTTTACTCATATATACTTTAGAT
TGATTTAAAACTTCATTTTTAATTTAAAAGGATCTAGGTGAAGATCCTTTTTGATAATCTCATGACCAAA
ATCCCTTAACGTGAGTTTTCGTTCCACTGAGCGTCAGACCCCGTAGAAAAGATCAAAGGATCTTCTTGAG
ATCCTTTTTTTCTGCGCGTAATCTGCTGCTTGCAAACAAAAAAACCACCGCTACCAGCGGTGGTTTGTTT
GCCGGATCAAGAGCTACCAACTCTTTTTCCGAAGGTAACTGGCTTCAGCAGAGCGCAGATACCAAATACT
GTCCTTCTAGTGTAGCCGTAGTTAGGCCACCACTTCAAGAACTCTGTAGCACCGCCTACATACCTCGCTC
TGCTAATCCTGTTACCAGTGGCTGCTGCCAGTGGCGATAAGTCGTGTCTTACCGGGTTGGACTCAAGACG
ATAGTTACCGGATAAGGCGCAGCGGTCGGGCTGAACGGGGGGTTCGTGCACACAGCCCAGCTTGGAGCGA
ACGACCTACACCGAACTGAGATACCTACAGCGTGAGCTATGAGAAAGCGCCACGCTTCCCGAAGGGAGAA
AGGCGGACAGGTATCCGGTAAGCGGCAGGGTCGGAACAGGAGAGCGCACGAGGGAGCTTCCAGGGGGAAA
CGCCTGGTATCTTTATAGTCCTGTCGGGTTTCGCCACCTCTGACTTGAGCGTCGATTTTTGTGATGCTCG
TCAGGGGGGCGGAGCCTATGGAAAAACGCCAGCAACGCGGCCTTTTTACGGTTCCTGGCCTTTTGCTGGC
CTTTTGCTCACATGTTCTTTCCTGCGTTATCCCCTGATTCTGTGGATAACCGTATTACCGCCTTTGAGTG
AGCTGATACCGCTCGCCGCAGCCGAACGACCGAGCGCAGCGAGTCAGTGAGCGAGGAAGCGGAAGAGCGC
CCAATACGCAAACCGCCTCTCCCCGCGCGTTGGCCGATTCATTAATCACTCTGTGGTCTCAAATGGCTTC
TAAGAGGATTTCAAGGGAACTGAGGGATATGCAGAGACATCCTCCAGCAAACTGTAGCGCAGGTCCTGTG
GCTGAGGAGGACATATTCCATTGGCAAGCAACTATCATGGGACCGCATGACAGTCCGTATTCCGGAGGCG
TATTTACGGTTTCTATTGATTTCTCTTCGGATTATCCTTTCAAGCCACCAAAGGTGAATTTCAAGACTAA
GGTGTACCACCCAAACATCGACAGCAAAGGAAGCATTTGCCTTGACATATTGAAAGAGCAATGGAGTCCT
GCTCCTACCACATCCAAGGTTTTGTTGTCGATTTGCTCGCTGCTGACTGACCCGAACCCAAATGATCCTC
TTGTGCCGGAGATAGCTCATCTCTACAAGGTAGATAAATCAAAATACGAGTCAACTGCACAAAAATGGAC
ACAGAAGTACGCGATGGGATGAGCTTTGAGACCACGAA
