Features (pLannotate 1.2.2; 8 found; start..end, strand, type, name):
     16..149     +  rep_origin     RSF ori (fragment): Plasmids containing the RSF 1030 origin of replication can be propagated in E. coli cells that contain additional plasmids with compatible origins.
    151..200     +  CDS            lacI (fragment): lac repressor; lacI; The lac repressor binds to the lac operator to inhibit transcription in E. coli. This inhibition can be relieved by adding lactose or isopropyl-β-D-thiogalactopyranoside (IPTG).
    217..663     +  CDS            UBC12: UBC12_ARATH - Experimental evidence at transcript level: Swiss-Prot protein existence level 2. Accepts the ubiquitin from the E1 complex and catalyzes its covalent attachment to other proteins. From Arabidopsis thaliana (Mouse-ear cress).
    792..896     +  promoter       AmpR promoter: bla
    887..967     -  CDS            int (fragment): INT2_ECOLX - Protein inferred from homology: Swiss-Prot protein existence level 3. Putative integrase believed to be involved in the insertion of antibiotic resistance genes into plasmids and transposons. From Escherichia coli.
   1055..1111    +  CDS            GmR (fragment): gentamycin acetyltransferase; aacC1; confers resistance to gentamycin
   1118..1906    +  CDS            aadA: S3AD_ECOLX - Experimental evidence at protein level: Swiss-Prot protein existence level 1. Mediates bacterial resistance to the antibiotics streptomycin and spectinomycin. From Escherichia coli.
   2080..2668    +  rep_origin     ori: high-copy-number ColE1/pMB1/pBR322/pUC origin of replication
>Addgene plasmid #104677 | pUG-UBC12 | addgene full sequence | sequence record 205844 | Addgene NGS Result
GGCCTTTTGCTGGCCTTTTGCTCACATGTTCTTTCCTGCGTTATCCCCTGATTCTGTGGATAACCGTATT
ACCGCCTTTGAGTGAGCTGATACCGCTCGCCGCAGCCGAACGACCGAGCGCAGCGAGTCAGTGAGCGAGG
AAGCGGAAGAGCGCCCAATACGCAAACCGCCTCTCCCCGCGCGTTGGCCGATTCATTAATCACTCTGTGG
TCTCAAATGGCTTCTAAGAGGATTTCAAGGGAACTGAGGGATATGCAGAGACATCCTCCAGCAAACTGTA
GCGCAGGTCCTGTGGCTGAGGAGGACATATTCCATTGGCAAGCAACTATCATGGGACCGCATGACAGTCC
GTATTCCGGAGGCGTATTTACGGTTTCTATTGATTTCTCTTCGGATTATCCTTTCAAGCCACCAAAGGTG
AATTTCAAGACTAAGGTGTACCACCCAAACATCGACAGCAAAGGAAGCATTTGCCTTGACATATTGAAAG
AGCAATGGAGTCCTGCTCCTACCACATCCAAGGTTTTGTTGTCGATTTGCTCGCTGCTGACTGACCCGAA
CCCAAATGATCCTCTTGTGCCGGAGATAGCTCATCTCTACAAGGTAGATAAATCAAAATACGAGTCAACT
GCACAAAAATGGACACAGAAGTACGCGATGGGATGAGCTTTGAGACCACGAAGTGGCTCTTCAGTGGACG
AAAGGGCCTCGTGATACGCCTATTTTTATAGGTTAATGTCATGATAATAATGGTTTCTTAGACGTCAGGT
GGCACTTTTCGGGGAAATGTGCGCGGAACCCCTATTTGTTTATTTTTCTAAATACATTCAAATATGTATC
CGCTCATGAGACAATAACCCTGATAAATGCTTCAATAATATTGAAAAAGGAAGAGTATGCGCTCACGCAA
CTGGTCCAGAACCTTGACCGAACGCAGCGGTGGTAACGGCGCAGTGGCGGTTTTCATGGCTTGTTATGAC
TGTTTTTTTTTGGGGTACAGTCTATGCCTCGGGCATCCAAGCAGCAAGCGCGTTACGCCGTGGGTCGATG
TTTGATGTTATGGAGCAGCAACGATGTTACGCAGCAGGGCAGTCGCCCTAAAACAAAGTTAAACATCATG
AGGGAAGCGGTGATCGCCGAAGTATCGACTCAACTATCAGAGGTAGTTGGCGTCATCGAGCGCCATCTCG
AACCGACGTTGCTGGCCGTACATTTGTACGGCTCCGCAGTGGATGGCGGCCTGAAGCCACACAGCGATAT
TGATTTGCTGGTTACGGTGACCGTAAGGCTTGATGAAACAACGCGGCGAGCTTTGATCAACGACCTTTTG
GAAACTTCGGCTTCCCCTGGAGAGAGCGAGATTCTCCGCGCTGTAGAAGTCACCATTGTTGTGCACGACG
ACATCATTCCGTGGCGTTATCCAGCTAAGCGCGAACTGCAATTTGGAGAATGGCAGCGCAATGACATTCT
TGCAGGTATCTTCGAGCCAGCCACGATCGACATTGATCTGGCTATCTTGCTGACAAAAGCAAGAGAACAT
AGCGTTGCCTTGGTAGGTCCAGCGGCGGAGGAACTCTTTGATCCGGTTCCTGAACAGGATCTATTTGAGG
CGCTAAATGAAACCTTAACGCTATGGAACTCGCCGCCCGACTGGGCTGGCGATGAGCGAAATGTAGTGCT
TACGTTGTCCCGCATTTGGTACAGCGCAGTAACCGGCAAAATCGCGCCGAAGGATGTCGCTGCCGACTGG
GCAATGGAGCGCCTGCCGGCCCAGTATCAGCCCGTCATACTTGAAGCTAGACAGGCTTATCTTGGACAAG
AAGAAGATCGCTTGGCCTCGCGCGCAGATCAGTTGGAAGAATTTGTCCATTACGTAAAAGGCGAGATCAC
CAAGGTAGTCGGCAAATAACTGTCAGACCAAGTTTACTCATATATACTTTAGATTGATTTAAAACTTCAT
TTTTAATTTAAAAGGATCTAGGTGAAGATCCTTTTTGATAATCTCATGACCAAAATCCCTTAACGTGAGT
TTTCGTTCCACTGAGCGTCAGACCCCGTAGAAAAGATCAAAGGATCTTCTTGAGATCCTTTTTTTCTGCG
CGTAATCTGCTGCTTGCAAACAAAAAAACCACCGCTACCAGCGGTGGTTTGTTTGCCGGATCAAGAGCTA
CCAACTCTTTTTCCGAAGGTAACTGGCTTCAGCAGAGCGCAGATACCAAATACTGTTCTTCTAGTGTAGC
CGTAGTTAGGCCACCACTTCAAGAACTCTGTAGCACCGCCTACATACCTCGCTCTGCTAATCCTGTTACC
AGTGGCTGCTGCCAGTGGCGATAAGTCGTGTCTTACCGGGTTGGACTCAAGACGATAGTTACCGGATAAG
GCGCAGCGGTCGGGCTGAACGGGGGGTTCGTGCACACAGCCCAGCTTGGAGCGAACGACCTACACCGAAC
TGAGATACCTACAGCGTGAGCTATGAGAAAGCGCCACGCTTCCCGAAGGGAGAAAGGCGGACAGGTATCC
GGTAAGCGGCAGGGTCGGAACAGGAGAGCGCACGAGGGAGCTTCCAGGGGGAAACGCCTGGTATCTTTAT
AGTCCTGTCGGGTTTCGCCACCTCTGACTTGAGCGTCGATTTTTGTGATGCTCGTCAGGGGGGCGGAGCC
TATGGAAAAACGCCAGCAACGCGGCCTTTTTACGGTTCCT
